Addgene plasmid #138498: CP1028-ABE8e-dimer
Purpose: A-to-G base editor
Depositing lab: David Liu. Publication: Phage-assisted evolution of an adenine base editor with improved Cas domain compatibility and activity. Richter MF, Zhao KT, Eton E, Lapinaite A, Newby GA, Thuronyi BW, Wilson C, Koblan LW, Zeng J, Bauer DE, Doudna JA, Liu DR. Nat Biotechnol. 2020 Jul;38(7):883-891. doi: 10.1038/s41587-020-0453-z. Epub 2020 Mar 16. PubMed 32433547.
Backbone
  Vector backbone: pCMV with a BR322 origin
  Vector type: Mammalian Expression
Growth in bacteria
  Bacterial resistance: Ampicillin, 100 μg/mL
  Growth temperature: 37°C
  Growth strain: DH5alpha
  Copy number: Unknown
Gene/Insert
  Gene/Insert name: ecTadA(WT)-ecTadA(8e)-nSpCas9 (CP1028)
  Species: Other
  Cloning method: Unknown
Terms and licenses: Academic/Nonprofit Terms; Industry Terms: Not Available to Industry
How to cite: CP1028-ABE8e-dimer was a gift from David Liu (Addgene plasmid # 138498 ; http://n2t.net/addgene:138498 ; RRID:Addgene_138498)
