[The description below was written by a language model from this plasmid's Addgene catalogue record and pLannotate feature annotations shown in this document.]
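Description:
CP1028-ABE8e-dimer is a mammalian expression plasmid encoding an adenine (A-to-G) base editor, built on a pCMV backbone with a pBR322-type origin. It is propagated in E. coli using the ColE1/pMB1-family origin and selected through the β-lactamase (AmpR) gene under its own bla promoter. The backbone also carries remnants with no evident role in the design: a lac promoter/operator with CAP site, short lacI and MCS fragments, a bom fragment and a small piece of the SV40 promoter. No mammalian selection marker is annotated.

The payload is a single fusion open reading frame driven by the human CMV immediate early enhancer and promoter and terminated by the bovine growth hormone polyadenylation signal. A T7 promoter lies just upstream of the coding region and could support in vitro transcription. The fusion begins with two tandem copies of the E. coli tRNA adenosine deaminase TadA: per the insert name, a wild-type ecTadA followed by the evolved TadA-8e variant, which is why the construct is called the "dimer" form. These are joined to a Streptococcus pyogenes Cas9 nickase carrying the D10A mutation. The feature table shows a C-terminal Cas9 fragment placed ahead of the N-terminal portion and the rest of the C-terminal portion. This order fits the circular permutation named CP1028, in which the protein's termini are relocated to around residue 1028. Linkers and any nuclear localization signals are not annotated in the table.

In use, the plasmid would be transfected into mammalian cells together with a separately supplied guide RNA, since no guide cassette is present. The nickase then brings the deaminase to target DNA, where adenosine is deaminated to inosine, yielding A•T-to-G•C conversion. The associated publication title indicates the 8e deaminase was evolved for improved activity and compatibility with different Cas domains.
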