Features (pLannotate 1.2.2; 19 found; start..end, strand, type, name):
    132..335     +  promoter       CMV promoter: human cytomegalovirus (CMV) immediate early promoter
    377..395     +  promoter       T7 promoter: promoter for bacteriophage T7 RNA polymerase
    466..942     +  CDS            tadA: TADA_ECOLI - Also known as yfhC. Experimental evidence at protein level: Swiss-Prot protein existence level 1. Catalyzes the deamination of adenosine to inosine at the wobble position 34 of tRNA(Arg2). Essential for cell viability. From Escherichia coli (strain K12).
   1063..1551    +  CDS            tadA: TADA_ECOLI - Also known as yfhC. Experimental evidence at protein level: Swiss-Prot protein existence level 1. Catalyzes the deamination of adenosine to inosine at the wobble position 34 of tRNA(Arg2). Essential for cell viability. From Escherichia coli (strain K12).
   1654..2676    +  CDS            Cas9(C) (fragment): C-terminal portion of Streptococcus pyogenes Cas9 (Zetsche et al., 2015)
   2740..4341    +  CDS            dCas9(N): N-terminal portion of catalytically inactive Streptococcus pyogenes dCas9 carrying the D10A mutation (Zetsche et al., 2015)
   4342..5817    +  CDS            Cas9(C) (fragment): C-terminal portion of Streptococcus pyogenes Cas9 (Zetsche et al., 2015)
   5935..6159    +  polyA_signal   bGH poly(A) signal: bovine growth hormone polyadenylation signal
   6163..6184    +  promoter       SV40 promoter (fragment): SV40 enhancer and early promoter
   6189..6205    +  misc_feature   MCS (fragment): pBluescript multiple cloning site
   6254..6270    -  protein_bind   lac operator: The lac repressor binds to the lac operator to inhibit transcription in E. coli. This inhibition can be relieved by adding lactose or isopropyl-β-D-thiogalactopyranoside (IPTG). lac repressor encoded by lacI
   6278..6308    -  promoter       lac promoter: promoter for the E. coli lac operon
   6323..6344    -  protein_bind   CAP binding site: CAP binding activates transcription in the presence of cAMP. E. coli catabolite activator protein
   6357..6449    -  CDS            lacI (fragment): lac repressor; lacI; The lac repressor binds to the lac operator to inhibit transcription in E. coli. This inhibition can be relieved by adding lactose or isopropyl-β-D-thiogalactopyranoside (IPTG).
   6632..7220    -  rep_origin     ori: high-copy-number ColE1/pMB1/pBR322/pUC origin of replication
   7391..8251    -  CDS            AmpR: β-lactamase; bla; confers resistance to ampicillin, carbenicillin, and related antibiotics
   8252..8356    -  promoter       AmpR promoter: bla
   8427..8471    -  misc_feature   bom (fragment): basis of mobility region from pBR322
   8626..131     +  enhancer       CMV enhancer (across the origin): human cytomegalovirus immediate early enhancer
>Addgene plasmid #138498 | CP1028-ABE8e-dimer | addgene full sequence | sequence record 272921 | Addgene NGS Result
ATATGCCAAGTACGCCCCCTATTGACGTCAATGACGGTAAATGGCCCGCCTGGCATTATGCCCAGTACAT
GACCTTATGGGACTTTCCTACTTGGCAGTACATCTACGTATTAGTCATCGCTATTACCATGGTGATGCGG
TTTTGGCAGTACATCAATGGGCGTGGATAGCGGTTTGACTCACGGGGATTTCCAAGTCTCCACCCCATTG
ACGTCAATGGGAGTTTGTTTTGGCACCAAAATCAACGGGACTTTCCAAAATGTCGTAACAACTCCGCCCC
ATTGACGCAAATGGGCGGTAGGCGTGTACGGTGGGAGGTCTATATAAGCAGAGCTGGTTTAGTGAACCGT
CAGATCCGCTAGAGATCCGCGGCCGCTAATACGACTCACTATAGGGAGAGCCGCCACCATGAAACGGACA
GCCGACGGAAGCGAGTTCGAGTCACCAAAGAAGAAGCGGAAAGTCTCTGAAGTCGAGTTTAGCCACGAGT
ATTGGATGAGGCACGCACTGACCCTGGCAAAGCGAGCATGGGATGAAAGAGAAGTCCCCGTGGGCGCCGT
GCTGGTGCACAACAATAGAGTGATCGGAGAGGGATGGAACAGGCCAATCGGCCGCCACGACCCTACCGCA
CACGCAGAGATCATGGCACTGAGGCAGGGAGGCCTGGTCATGCAGAATTACCGCCTGATCGATGCCACCC
TGTATGTGACACTGGAGCCATGCGTGATGTGCGCAGGAGCAATGATCCACAGCAGGATCGGAAGAGTGGT
GTTCGGAGCACGGGACGCCAAGACCGGCGCAGCAGGCTCCCTGATGGATGTGCTGCACCACCCCGGCATG
AACCACCGGGTGGAGATCACAGAGGGAATCCTGGCAGACGAGTGCGCCGCCCTGCTGAGCGATTTCTTTA
GAATGCGGAGACAGGAGATCAAGGCCCAGAAGAAGGCACAGAGCTCCACCGACTCTGGAGGATCTAGCGG
AGGATCCTCTGGAAGCGAGACACCAGGCACAAGCGAGTCCGCCACACCAGAGAGCTCCGGCGGCTCCTCC
GGAGGATCCTCTGAGGTGGAGTTTTCCCACGAGTACTGGATGAGACATGCCCTGACCCTGGCCAAGAGGG
CACGGGATGAGAGGGAGGTGCCTGTGGGAGCCGTGCTGGTGCTGAACAATAGAGTGATCGGCGAGGGCTG
GAACAGAGCCATCGGCCTGCACGACCCAACAGCCCATGCCGAAATTATGGCCCTGAGACAGGGCGGCCTG
GTCATGCAGAACTACAGACTGATTGACGCCACCCTGTACGTGACATTCGAGCCTTGCGTGATGTGCGCCG
GCGCCATGATCCACTCTAGGATCGGCCGCGTGGTGTTTGGCGTGAGGAACTCAAAAAGAGGCGCCGCAGG
CTCCCTGATGAACGTGCTGAACTACCCCGGCATGAATCACCGCGTCGAAATTACCGAGGGAATCCTGGCA
GATGAATGTGCCGCCCTGCTGTGCGATTTCTATCGGATGCCTAGACAGGTGTTCAATGCTCAGAAGAAGG
CCCAGAGCTCCATCAACTCCGGAGGATCTAGCGGAGGCTCCTCTGGCTCTGAGACACCTGGCACAAGCGA
GAGCGCAACACCTGAAAGCAGCGGGGGCAGCAGCGGGGGGTCAGAAATCGGCAAGGCTACCGCCAAGTAC
TTCTTCTACAGCAACATCATGAACTTTTTCAAGACCGAGATTACCCTGGCCAACGGCGAGATCCGGAAGC
GGCCTCTGATCGAGACAAACGGCGAAACCGGGGAGATCGTGTGGGATAAGGGCCGGGATTTTGCCACCGT
GCGGAAAGTGCTGAGCATGCCCCAAGTGAATATCGTGAAAAAGACCGAGGTGCAGACAGGCGGCTTCAGC
AAAGAGTCTATCCTGCCCAAGAGGAACAGCGATAAGCTGATCGCCAGAAAGAAGGACTGGGACCCTAAGA
AGTACGGCGGCTTCGACAGCCCCACCGTGGCCTATTCTGTGCTGGTGGTGGCCAAAGTGGAAAAGGGCAA
GTCCAAGAAACTGAAGAGTGTGAAAGAGCTGCTGGGGATCACCATCATGGAAAGAAGCAGCTTCGAGAAG
AATCCCATCGACTTTCTGGAAGCCAAGGGCTACAAAGAAGTGAAAAAGGACCTGATCATCAAGCTGCCTA
AGTACTCCCTGTTCGAGCTGGAAAACGGCCGGAAGAGAATGCTGGCCTCTGCCGGCGAACTGCAGAAGGG
AAACGAACTGGCCCTGCCCTCCAAATATGTGAACTTCCTGTACCTGGCCAGCCACTATGAGAAGCTGAAG
GGCTCCCCCGAGGATAATGAGCAGAAACAGCTGTTTGTGGAACAGCACAAGCACTACCTGGACGAGATCA
TCGAGCAGATCAGCGAGTTCTCCAAGAGAGTGATCCTGGCCGACGCTAATCTGGACAAAGTGCTGTCCGC
CTACAACAAGCACCGGGATAAGCCCATCAGAGAGCAGGCCGAGAATATCATCCACCTGTTTACCCTGACC
AATCTGGGAGCCCCTGCCGCCTTCAAGTACTTTGACACCACCATCGACCGGAAGAGGTACACCAGCACCA
AAGAGGTGCTGGACGCCACCCTGATCCACCAGAGCATCACCGGCCTGTACGAGACACGGATCGACCTGTC
TCAGCTGGGAGGCGACGGCGGATCAGGAGGCTCTGGCGGTTCAGGTGGATCAGGCGGTAGCGGAGGTTCA
GGTGGTATGGACAAGAAGTACAGCATCGGCCTGGCCATCGGCACCAACTCTGTGGGCTGGGCCGTGATCA
CCGACGAGTACAAGGTGCCCAGCAAGAAATTCAAGGTGCTGGGCAACACCGACCGGCACAGCATCAAGAA
GAACCTGATCGGAGCCCTGCTGTTCGACAGCGGCGAAACAGCCGAGGCCACCCGGCTGAAGAGAACCGCC
AGAAGAAGATACACCAGACGGAAGAACCGGATCTGCTATCTGCAAGAGATCTTCAGCAACGAGATGGCCA
AGGTGGACGACAGCTTCTTCCACAGACTGGAAGAGTCCTTCCTGGTGGAAGAGGATAAGAAGCACGAGCG
GCACCCCATCTTCGGCAACATCGTGGACGAGGTGGCCTACCACGAGAAGTACCCCACCATCTACCACCTG
AGAAAGAAACTGGTGGACAGCACCGACAAGGCCGACCTGCGGCTGATCTATCTGGCCCTGGCCCACATGA
TCAAGTTCCGGGGCCACTTCCTGATCGAGGGCGACCTGAACCCCGACAACAGCGACGTGGACAAGCTGTT
CATCCAGCTGGTGCAGACCTACAACCAGCTGTTCGAGGAAAACCCCATCAACGCCAGCGGCGTGGACGCC
AAGGCCATCCTGTCTGCCAGACTGAGCAAGAGCAGACGGCTGGAAAATCTGATCGCCCAGCTGCCCGGCG
AGAAGAAGAATGGCCTGTTCGGAAACCTGATTGCCCTGAGCCTGGGCCTGACCCCCAACTTCAAGAGCAA
CTTCGACCTGGCCGAGGATGCCAAACTGCAGCTGAGCAAGGACACCTACGACGACGACCTGGACAACCTG
CTGGCCCAGATCGGCGACCAGTACGCCGACCTGTTTCTGGCCGCCAAGAACCTGTCCGACGCCATCCTGC
TGAGCGACATCCTGAGAGTGAACACCGAGATCACCAAGGCCCCCCTGAGCGCCTCTATGATCAAGAGATA
CGACGAGCACCACCAGGACCTGACCCTGCTGAAAGCTCTCGTGCGGCAGCAGCTGCCTGAGAAGTACAAA
GAGATTTTCTTCGACCAGAGCAAGAACGGCTACGCCGGCTACATTGACGGCGGAGCCAGCCAGGAAGAGT
TCTACAAGTTCATCAAGCCCATCCTGGAAAAGATGGACGGCACCGAGGAACTGCTCGTGAAGCTGAACAG
AGAGGACCTGCTGCGGAAGCAGCGGACCTTCGACAACGGCAGCATCCCCCACCAGATCCACCTGGGAGAG
CTGCACGCCATTCTGCGGCGGCAGGAAGATTTTTACCCATTCCTGAAGGACAACCGGGAAAAGATCGAGA
AGATCCTGACCTTCCGCATCCCCTACTACGTGGGCCCTCTGGCCAGGGGAAACAGCAGATTCGCCTGGAT
GACCAGAAAGAGCGAGGAAACCATCACCCCCTGGAACTTCGAGGAAGTGGTGGACAAGGGCGCTTCCGCC
CAGAGCTTCATCGAGCGGATGACCAACTTCGATAAGAACCTGCCCAACGAGAAGGTGCTGCCCAAGCACA
GCCTGCTGTACGAGTACTTCACCGTGTATAACGAGCTGACCAAAGTGAAATACGTGACCGAGGGAATGAG
AAAGCCCGCCTTCCTGAGCGGCGAGCAGAAAAAGGCCATCGTGGACCTGCTGTTCAAGACCAACCGGAAA
GTGACCGTGAAGCAGCTGAAAGAGGACTACTTCAAGAAAATCGAGTGCTTCGACTCCGTGGAAATCTCCG
GCGTGGAAGATCGGTTCAACGCCTCCCTGGGCACATACCACGATCTGCTGAAAATTATCAAGGACAAGGA
CTTCCTGGACAATGAGGAAAACGAGGACATTCTGGAAGATATCGTGCTGACCCTGACACTGTTTGAGGAC
AGAGAGATGATCGAGGAACGGCTGAAAACCTATGCCCACCTGTTCGACGACAAAGTGATGAAGCAGCTGA
AGCGGCGGAGATACACCGGCTGGGGCAGGCTGAGCCGGAAGCTGATCAACGGCATCCGGGACAAGCAGTC
CGGCAAGACAATCCTGGATTTCCTGAAGTCCGACGGCTTCGCCAACAGAAACTTCATGCAGCTGATCCAC
GACGACAGCCTGACCTTTAAAGAGGACATCCAGAAAGCCCAGGTGTCCGGCCAGGGCGATAGCCTGCACG
AGCACATTGCCAATCTGGCCGGCAGCCCCGCCATTAAGAAGGGCATCCTGCAGACAGTGAAGGTGGTGGA
CGAGCTCGTGAAAGTGATGGGCCGGCACAAGCCCGAGAACATCGTGATCGAAATGGCCAGAGAGAACCAG
ACCACCCAGAAGGGACAGAAGAACAGCCGCGAGAGAATGAAGCGGATCGAAGAGGGCATCAAAGAGCTGG
GCAGCCAGATCCTGAAAGAACACCCCGTGGAAAACACCCAGCTGCAGAACGAGAAGCTGTACCTGTACTA
CCTGCAGAATGGGCGGGATATGTACGTGGACCAGGAACTGGACATCAACCGGCTGTCCGACTACGATGTG
GACCATATCGTGCCTCAGAGCTTTCTGAAGGACGACTCCATCGACAACAAGGTGCTGACCAGAAGCGACA
AGAACCGGGGCAAGAGCGACAACGTGCCCTCCGAAGAGGTCGTGAAGAAGATGAAGAACTACTGGCGGCA
GCTGCTGAACGCCAAGCTGATTACCCAGAGAAAGTTCGACAATCTGACCAAGGCCGAGAGAGGCGGCCTG
AGCGAACTGGATAAGGCCGGCTTCATCAAGAGACAGCTGGTGGAAACCCGGCAGATCACAAAGCACGTGG
CACAGATCCTGGACTCCCGGATGAACACTAAGTACGACGAGAATGACAAGCTGATCCGGGAAGTGAAAGT
GATCACCCTGAAGTCCAAGCTGGTGTCCGATTTCCGGAAGGATTTCCAGTTTTACAAAGTGCGCGAGATC
AACAACTACCACCACGCCCACGACGCCTACCTGAACGCCGTCGTGGGAACCGCCCTGATCAAAAAGTACC
CTAAGCTGGAAAGCGAGTTCGTGTACGGCGACTACAAGGTGTACGACGTGCGGAAGATGATCGCCAAGAG
CGAGCAGTCTGGCGGCTCAAAAAGAACCGCCGACGGCAGCGAATTCGAGCCCAAGAAGAAGAGGAAAGTC
TAACCGGTCATCATCACCATCACCATTGAGTTTAAACCCGCTGATCAGCCTCGACTGTGCCTTCTAGTTG
CCAGCCATCTGTTGTTTGCCCCTCCCCCGTGCCTTCCTTGACCCTGGAAGGTGCCACTCCCACTGTCCTT
TCCTAATAAAATGAGGAAATTGCATCGCATTGTCTGAGTAGGTGTCATTCTATTCTGGGGGGTGGGGTGG
GGCAGGACAGCAAGGGGGAGGATTGGGAAGACAATAGCAGGCATGCTGGGGATGCGGTGGGCTCTATGGC
TTCTGAGGCGGAAAGAACCAGCTGGGGCTCGATACCGTCGACCTCTAGCTAGAGCTTGGCGTAATCATGG
TCATAGCTGTTTCCTGTGTGAAATTGTTATCCGCTCACAATTCCACACAACATACGAGCCGGAAGCATAA
AGTGTAAAGCCTAGGGTGCCTAATGAGTGAGCTAACTCACATTAATTGCGTTGCGCTCACTGCCCGCTTT
CCAGTCGGGAAACCTGTCGTGCCAGCTGCATTAATGAATCGGCCAACGCGCGGGGAGAGGCGGTTTGCGT
ATTGGGCGCTCTTCCGCTTCCTCGCTCACTGACTCGCTGCGCTCGGTCGTTCGGCTGCGGCGAGCGGTAT
CAGCTCACTCAAAGGCGGTAATACGGTTATCCACAGAATCAGGGGATAACGCAGGAAAGAACATGTGAGC
AAAAGGCCAGCAAAAGGCCAGGAACCGTAAAAAGGCCGCGTTGCTGGCGTTTTTCCATAGGCTCCGCCCC
CCTGACGAGCATCACAAAAATCGACGCTCAAGTCAGAGGTGGCGAAACCCGACAGGACTATAAAGATACC
AGGCGTTTCCCCCTGGAAGCTCCCTCGTGCGCTCTCCTGTTCCGACCCTGCCGCTTACCGGATACCTGTC
CGCCTTTCTCCCTTCGGGAAGCGTGGCGCTTTCTCATAGCTCACGCTGTAGGTATCTCAGTTCGGTGTAG
GTCGTTCGCTCCAAGCTGGGCTGTGTGCACGAACCCCCCGTTCAGCCCGACCGCTGCGCCTTATCCGGTA
ACTATCGTCTTGAGTCCAACCCGGTAAGACACGACTTATCGCCACTGGCAGCAGCCACTGGTAACAGGAT
TAGCAGAGCGAGGTATGTAGGCGGTGCTACAGAGTTCTTGAAGTGGTGGCCTAACTACGGCTACACTAGA
AGAACAGTATTTGGTATCTGCGCTCTGCTGAAGCCAGTTACCTTCGGAAAAAGAGTTGGTAGCTCTTGAT
CCGGCAAACAAACCACCGCTGGTAGCGGTGGTTTTTTTGTTTGCAAGCAGCAGATTACGCGCAGAAAAAA
AGGATCTCAAGAAGATCCTTTGATCTTTTCTACGGGGTCTGACACTCAGTGGAACGAAAACTCACGTTAA
GGGATTTTGGTCATGAGATTATCAAAAAGGATCTTCACCTAGATCCTTTTAAATTAAAAATGAAGTTTTA
AATCAATCTAAAGTATATATGAGTAAACTTGGTCTGACAGTTACCAATGCTTAATCAGTGAGGCACCTAT
CTCAGCGATCTGTCTATTTCGTTCATCCATAGTTGCCTGACTCCCCGTCGTGTAGATAACTACGATACGG
GAGGGCTTACCATCTGGCCCCAGTGCTGCAATGATACCGCGAGACCCACGCTCACCGGCTCCAGATTTAT
CAGCAATAAACCAGCCAGCCGGAAGGGCCGAGCGCAGAAGTGGTCCTGCAACTTTATCCGCCTCCATCCA
GTCTATTAATTGTTGCCGGGAAGCTAGAGTAAGTAGTTCGCCAGTTAATAGTTTGCGCAACGTTGTTGCC
ATTGCTACAGGCATCGTGGTGTCACGCTCGTCGTTTGGTATGGCTTCATTCAGCTCCGGTTCCCAACGAT
CAAGGCGAGTTACATGATCCCCCATGTTGTGCAAAAAAGCGGTTAGCTCCTTCGGTCCTCCGATCGTTGT
CAGAAGTAAGTTGGCCGCAGTGTTATCACTCATGGTTATGGCAGCACTGCATAATTCTCTTACTGTCATG
CCATCCGTAAGATGCTTTTCTGTGACTGGTGAGTACTCAACCAAGTCATTCTGAGAATAGTGTATGCGGC
GACCGAGTTGCTCTTGCCCGGCGTCAATACGGGATAATACCGCGCCACATAGCAGAACTTTAAAAGTGCT
CATCATTGGAAAACGTTCTTCGGGGCGAAAACTCTCAAGGATCTTACCGCTGTTGAGATCCAGTTCGATG
TAACCCACTCGTGCACCCAACTGATCTTCAGCATCTTTTACTTTCACCAGCGTTTCTGGGTGAGCAAAAA
CAGGAAGGCAAAATGCCGCAAAAAAGGGAATAAGGGCGACACGGAAATGTTGAATACTCATACTCTTCCT
TTTTCAATATTATTGAAGCATTTATCAGGGTTATTGTCTCATGAGCGGATACATATTTGAATGTATTTAG
AAAAATAAACAAATAGGGGTTCCGCGCACATTTCCCCGAAAAGTGCCACCTGACGTCGACGGATCGGGAG
ATCGATCTCCCGATCCCCTAGGGTCGACTCTCAGTACAATCTGCTCTGATGCCGCATAGTTAAGCCAGTA
TCTGCTCCCTGCTTGTGTGTTGGAGGTCGCTGAGTAGTGCGCGAGCAAAATTTAAGCTACAACAAGGCAA
GGCTTGACCGACAATTGCATGAAGAATCTGCTTAGGGTTAGGCGTTTTGCGCTGCTTCGCGATGTACGGG
CCAGATATACGCGTTGACATTGATTATTGACTAGTTATTAATAGTAATCAATTACGGGGTCATTAGTTCA
TAGCCCATATATGGAGTTCCGCGTTACATAACTTACGGTAAATGGCCCGCCTGGCTGACCGCCCAACGAC
CCCCGCCCATTGACGTCAATAATGACGTATGTTCCCATAGTAACGCCAATAGGGACTTTCCATTGACGTC
AATGGGTGGAGTATTTACGGTAAACTGCCCACTTGGCAGTACATCAAGTGTATC
